>Addgene plasmid #122135 | pROP-PP-GFP | addgene full sequence | sequence record 237159 | Addgene NGS Result
AAAGAGGAGAAAGGTACCATGAGTAAAGGAGAAGAACTTTTCACTGGAGTTGTCCCAATTCTTGTTGAAT
TAGATGGTGATGTTAATGGGCACAAATTTTCTGTCAGTGGAGAGGGTGAAGGTGATGCAACATACGGAAA
ACTTACCCTTAAATTTATTTGCACTACTGGAAAACTACCTGTTCCATGGCCAACACTTGTCACTACTTTC
GGTTATGGTGTTCAATGCTTTGCGAGATACCCAGATCATATGAAACAGCATGACTTTTTCAAGAGTGCCA
TGCCCGAAGGTTATGTACAGGAAAGAACTATATTTTTCAAAGATGACGGGAACTACAAGACACGTGCTGA
AGTCAAGTTTGAAGGTGATACCCTTGTTAATAGAATCGAGTTAAAAGGTATTGATTTTAAAGAAGATGGA
AACATTCTTGGACACAAATTGGAATACAACTATAACTCACACAATGTATACATCATGGCAGACAAACAAA
AGAATGGAATCAAAGTTAACTTCAAAATTAGACACAACATTGAAGATGGAAGCGTTCAACTAGCAGACCA
TTATCAACAAAATACTCCAATTGGCGATGGCCCTGTCCTTTTACCAGACAACCATTACCTGTCCACACAA
TCTGCCCTTTCGAAAGATCCCAACGAAAAGAGAGACCACATGGTCCTTCTTGAGTTTGTAACAGCTGCTG
GGATTACACATGGCATGGATGATCTCTACAAATAAAAGCTTGATATCGAATTCCTGCAGCCCGGGGGATC
CCATGGTACGCGTGCTAGAGGCATCAAATAAAACGAAAGGCTCAGTCGAAAGACTGGGCCTTTCGTTTTA
TCTGTTGTTTGTCGGTGAACGCTCTCCTGAGTAGGACAAATCCGCCGCCCTAGACCTAGGGGGTTATCAT
TGGGGCTCACTCAAAGGCGGTAATCAGATAAAAAAAATCCTTAGCTTTCGCTAAGGATGATTTCTGCTAG
TATTATTATTTGCCGACTACCTTGGTGATCTCGCCTTTCACGTAGTGGACAAATTCTTCCAACTGATCTG
CGCGCGAGGCCAAGCGATCTTCTTCTTGTCCAAGATAAGCCTGTCTAGCTTCAAGTATGACGGGCTGATA
TTGGGCCGGCAGGCGCTCCATTGCCCAGTCGGCAGCGACATCCTTCGGCGCGATTTTGCCGGTTACTGCG
CTGTACCAAATGCGGGACAACGTAAGCACTACATTTCGCTCATCGCCAGCCCAGTCGGGCGGCGAGTTCC
ATAGCGTTAAGGTTTCATTTAGCGCCTCAAATAGATCCTGTTCAGGAACCGGATCAAAGAGTTCCTCCGC
CGCTGGACCTACCAAGGCAACGCTATGTTCTCTTGCTTTTGTCAGCAAGATAGCCAGATCAATGTCGATC
GTGGCTGGCTCGAAGATACCTGCAAGAATGTCATTGCGCTGCCATTCTCCAAATTGCAGTTCGCGCTTAG
CTGGATAACGCCACGGAATGATGTCGTCGTGCACAACAATGGTGACTTCTACAGCGCGGAGAATCTCGCT
CTCTCCAGGGGAAGCCGAAGTTTCCAAAAGGTCGTTGATCAAAGCTCGCCGCGTTGTTTCATCAAGCCTT
ACGGTCACCGTAACTAGCAAATCAATATCACTGTGTGGCTTCAGGCCGCCATCCACTGCGGAGCCGTACA
AATGTACGGCCAGCAACGTCGGTTCGAGATGGCGCTCGATGGCGCCAACTACCTCTGATAGTTGAGTCGA
TACTTCGGTGATCACCGCTTCCCTCATAATGTTTAACTTTGTTTTAGGGCGACTGCCCTGCTGCGTAACA
TCGTTGCTGCTCCATAACATCAAACATCGACCCATGGCGTAACGCGCTTGCTGCTTGGATGCCCGAGGCA
TAGACTGTACCCCAAAAAAACAGTCATAGCAAGCCATGAAAACCGCCACTGCACCGTTACCACCGCTGCG
TTCGGTCAAGGTTCTGGACCAGTTGCGTGAGCGCATAACACCCCTTGTATTACTGTTTATGTAAGCAGAC
AGTTTTATTGTTCATGATGATATATTTTTATCTTGTGCAATGTAACATCAGAGATTTTGAGACACAACGT
GGCTTTGTTGAATAAATCGAACTTTTGCTGAGTTGAAGGATCAGCTCTAGTAGTTACATTGTCGATCTGT
TCATGGTGAACAGCTTTGAATGCACCAAAAACTCGTAAAAGCTCTGATGTATCTATCTTTTTTACACCGT
TTTCATCTGTGCATATGGACAGTTTTCCCTTTGATATGTAACGGTGAACAGTTGTTCTACTTTTGTTTGT
TAGTCTTGATGCTTCACTGATAGATACAAGAGCCATAAGAACCTCAGATCCTTCCGTATTTAGCCAGTAT
GTTCTCTAGTGTGGTTCGTTGTTTTTGCGTGAGCCATGAGAACGAACCATTGAGATCATACTTACTTTGC
ATGTCACTCAAAAATTTTGCCTCAAAACTGGTGAGCTGAATTTTTGCAGTTAAAGCATCGTGTAGTGTTT
TTCTTAGTCCGTTATGTAGGTAGGAATCTGATGTAATGGTTGTTGGTATTTTGTCACCATTCATTTTTAT
CTGGTTGTTCTCAAGTTCGGTTACGAGATCCATTTGTCTATCTAGTTCAACTTGGAAAATCAACGTATCA
GTCGGGCGGCCTCGCTTATCAACCACCAATTTCATATTGCTGTAAGTGTTTAAATCTTTACTTATTGGTT
TCAAAACCCATTGGTTAAGCCTTTTAAACTCATGGTAGTTATTTTCAAGCATTAACATGAACTTAAATTC
ATCAAGGCTAATCTCTATATTTGCCTTGTGAGTTTTCTTTTGTGTTAGTTCTTTTAATAACCACTCATAA
ATCCTCATAGAGTATTTGTTTTCAAAAGACTTAACATGTTCCAGATTATATTTTATGAATTTTTTTAACT
GGAAAAGATAAGGCAATATCTCTTCACTAAAAACTAATTCTAATTTTTCGCTTGAGAACTTGGCATAGTT
TGTCCACTGGAAAATCTCAAAGCCTTTAACCAAAGGATTCCTGATTTCCACAGTTCTCGTCATCAGCTCT
CTGGTTGCTTTAGCTAATACACCATAAGCATTTTCCCTACTGATGTTCATCATCTGAGCGTATTGGTTAT
AAGTGAACGATACCGTCCGTTCTTTCCTTGTAGGGTTTTCAATCGTGGGGTTGAGTAGTGCCACACAGCA
TAAAATTAGCTTGGTTTCATGCTCCGTTAAGTCATAGCGACTAATCGCTAGTTCATTTGCTTTGAAAACA
ACTAATTCAGACATACATCTCAATTGGTCTAGGTGATTTTAATCACTATACCAATTGAGATGGGCTAGTC
AATGATAATTACTAGTCCTTTTCCTTTGAGTTGTGGGTATCTGTAAATTCTGCTAGACCTTTGCTGGAAA
ACTTGTAAATTCTGCTAGACCCTCTGTAAATTCCGCTAGACCTTTGTGTGTTTTTTTTGTTTATATTCAA
GTGGTTATAATTTATAGAATAAAGAAAGAATAAAAAAAGATAAAAAGAATAGATCCCAGCCCTGTGTATA
ACTCACTACTTTAGTCAGTTCCGCAGTATTACAAAAGGATGTCGCAAACGCTGTTTGCTCCTCTACAAAA
CAGACCTTAAAACCCTAAAGGCTTAAGTAGCACCCTCGCAAGCTCGGGCAAATCGCTGAATATTCCTTTT
GTCTCCGACCATCAGGCACCTGAGTCGCTGTCTTTTTCGTGACATTCAGTTCGCTGCGCTCACGGCTCTG
GCAGTGAATGGGGGTAAATGGCACTACAGGCGCCTTTTATGGATTCATGCAAGGAAACTACCCATAATAC
AAGAAAAGCCCGTCACGGGCTTCTCAGGGCGTTTTATGGCGGGTCTGCTATGTGGTGCTATCTGACTTTT
TGCTGTTCAGCAGTTCCTGCCCTCTGATTTTCCAGTCTGACCACTTCGGATTATCCCGTGACAGGTCATT
CAGACTGGCTAATGCACCCAGTAAGGCAGCGGTATCATCAACAGGCTTACCCGTCTTACTGTCCCTAGTG
CTTGGATTCTCACCAATAAAAAACGCCCGGCGGCAACCGAGCGTTCTGAACAAATCCAGATGGAGTTCTG
AGGTCATTACTGGATCTATCAACAGGAGTCCAAGCGAGCTCGTAAACTTGGTCTGACAGCTCTAGCTCCG
GCAAAAAAACGGGCAAGGTGTCACCACCCTGTTATTTTACAGCTCATCCATGCCACCGGTAGAATGACGA
CCCTCCGCGCGCTCATATTGCTCTACGATCGTATAATCTTCATTATGAGAGGTGATGTCCAGTTTAATAT
TCACATTGTACGCGCCAGGCAGCTGCACAGGTTTCTTGGCTTTGTACGTGGTTTTCACTTCAGCGTCATA
ATGGCCGCCATCTTTCAGTTTCAGGCGCTGTTTAATTTCGCCTTTCAGCGCACCATCTTCCGGATACATG
CGTTCGCTAGACGCCTCCCAACCCATCGTCTTTTTCTGCATCACCGGGCCATCAGATGGAAAATTAGTAC
CACGCAGTTTAACTTTATAGATGAACTCGCCATCCTGCAGGGAGGAGTCCTGAGTGACGGTCACGACACC
ACCATCTTCAAAATTCATTACGCGTTCCCACTTGAAACCTTCCGGAAAAGACAGCTTCAGATAGTCCGGG
ATATCCGCTGGGTGTTTAACATACGCTTTAGAACCGTACATAAATTGCGGGCTCAGGATGTCCCACGCAA
AAGGCAGCGGGCCGCCTTTAGTCACTTTCAGTTTGGCGGTCTGGGTGCCTTCATACGGACGGCCCTCGCC
TTCGCCTTCGATCTCGAACTCGTGACCGTTAACAGAACCCTCCATGTGAACTTTGAAGCGCATGAACTCT
TTAATGATAGCCATGTTATCCTCCTCGCCCTTGGAAACCATTCTTTTCCTTCTTATCCTCGCTTACCTTC
TTGCTCCATGCTAGCATAATACCTAGGGCTGAGCTAGCCGTAAAGGCGCGCCCCCTTTTTCTTTAAAACC
GAAAAGATTACTTCGCGTTTGCCACCTGACGTCTAAGAAAAGGAATATTCAGCAATTTGCCCGTGCCGAA
GAAAGGCCCACCCGTGAAGGTGAGCCAGTGAGTTGATTGCTACGTAACAATTCCGACGTCTAAGAAACCA
TTATTATCATGACATTAACCTATAAAAATAGGCGTATCACGAGGCCCTTTTTTCGTCTTCACCTCGAGAT
GCTAGCAAAAAAAGAGTATTTACAGCTAGCTCAGTCCTAGGTATTATTACAGCCATGTGAAATACTTCAC
AAAAAGAATTCATT
Features (pLannotate 1.2.2; 14 found; start..end, strand, type, name):
     19..732     +  CDS            GFPmut3: GFPmut3 is a basic (constitutively fluorescent) green fluorescent protein published in 1996, derived from Aequorea victoria. It is reported to be a very rapidly-maturing weak dimer.
    736..771     -  misc_feature   MCS (fragment): pBluescript multiple cloning site
    795..881     +  terminator     rrnB T1 terminator: Escherichia coli rrnB; transcription terminator T1 from the E. coli rrnB gene
    934..974     -  terminator     bacterial terminator (fragment): putative bacterial transcription terminator
    986..1777    -  CDS            SmR: aminoglycoside adenylyltransferase (Murphy, 1985); aadA; confers resistance to spectinomycin and streptomycin
   1784..1840    -  CDS            GmR (fragment): gentamycin acetyltransferase; aacC1; confers resistance to gentamycin
   1926..1997    +  CDS            int (fragment): INT2_ECOLX - Protein inferred from homology: Swiss-Prot protein existence level 3. Putative integrase believed to be involved in the insertion of antibiotic resistance genes into plasmids and transposons. From Escherichia coli.
   2354..3304    -  CDS            Rep101: RepA protein needed for replication with the pSC101 origin; rep101
   3352..3574    -  rep_origin     pSC101 ori: low-copy replication origin that requires the Rep101 protein
   4066..4160    -  terminator     lambda t0 terminator: transcription terminator from phage lambda
   4240..4941    -  CDS            mCherry: mCherry is a basic (constitutively fluorescent) red fluorescent protein published in 2004, derived from Discosoma sp.. It is reported to be a very rapidly-maturing monomer with low acid sensitivity.
   5023..5047    +  terminator     his operon terminator (fragment): This putative transcriptin terminator from the E. coli his operon has a 2-bp deletion introduced during synthesis. Its efficiency has not been determined.
   5107..5136    -  terminator     T3Te terminator: phage T3 early transcription terminator
   5272..5294    +  promoter       J23119(SpeI) promoter (fragment): bacterial promoter (Registry of Standard Biological Parts BBa J23119) modified to end with an SpeI site
