[The description below was written by a language model from this plasmid's Addgene catalogue record and pLannotate feature annotations shown in this document.]
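Description:
pROP-PP-GFP is a low-copy bacterial expression plasmid built on a pSC101 backbone. It serves as the GFP reporter for B-Rex, the NADH/NAD+ redox-sensing repressor used in a bacterial redox biosensor. It replicates through the pSC101 origin together with the plasmid-encoded Rep101 (RepA) protein that this origin requires. Selection is with spectinomycin, conferred by the aadA aminoglycoside adenylyltransferase gene (SmR). Short fragments annotated as a gentamicin acetyltransferase and an integron-type integrase lie next to the marker. These look like remnants carried over with the resistance cassette rather than functional genes.

The reporter is GFPmut3, a rapidly maturing Aequorea victoria GFP variant, followed by a small polylinker remnant and the rrnB T1 terminator. The catalogue lists the constitutive Anderson-series promoter J23101 as the driver. The feature table instead detects only a partial match to the related J23119 family promoter just upstream of the GFP coding sequence, on the same strand. The "perfect" Rex operator named in the purpose statement is not annotated as a separate feature, so its exact position relative to the promoter cannot be read from the table. The intended logic is presumably that Rex binding at this operator represses GFP transcription, so that fluorescence reports the repressor's redox-dependent occupancy.

The sequence also carries an mCherry coding sequence on the opposite strand, ended by the lambda t0 terminator. It is insulated from the GFP unit by his operon and T3Te terminator elements. The catalogue entry does not mention this cassette, no promoter is annotated for it, and its role, possibly as an internal reference signal, is not stated. The Rex repressor is not encoded on this plasmid and would have to be supplied separately.
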