Addgene plasmid #122135: pROP-PP-GFP
Purpose: GFP Reporter plasmid for B-Rex contain perfect operator sequence
Depositing lab: Srivatsan Raman. Depositing organization: University of Wisconsin, Madison. Publication: A Regulatory NADH/NAD+ Redox Biosensor for Bacteria. Liu Y, Landick R, Raman S. ACS Synth Biol. 2019 Feb 15;8(2):264-273. doi: 10.1021/acssynbio.8b00485. Epub 2019 Jan 23. PubMed 30633862.
Backbone
  Vector backbone: pSC101
  Vector type: Bacterial Expression
  Selectable markers: Spectinomycin
Growth in bacteria
  Bacterial resistance: Spectinomycin, 50 μg/mL
  Growth temperature: 37°C
  Growth strain: DH5alpha
  Copy number: Low Copy
Gene/Insert
  Gene/Insert name: GFP
  Promoter: J23101
  Cloning method: Gibson Cloning
  Sequencing primers: 5′ ccctttttctttaaaaccgaaaaga; 3′ cccaatgataaccccCTAGGTCTAGGGCGGCGG
Terms and licenses: Academic/Nonprofit Terms; Industry Terms: Not Available to Industry
How to cite: pROP-PP-GFP was a gift from Srivatsan Raman (Addgene plasmid # 122135 ; http://n2t.net/addgene:122135 ; RRID:Addgene_122135)
